>Addgene plasmid #241418 | pCMV5-NUP98n-CAGEn-NES (Nrdj1) | addgene full sequence | sequence record 481777 | Addgene NGS Result
GTAAAACGACGGCCAGTGCCAAGCTGATCTATACATTGAATCAATATTGGCAATTAGCCATATTAGTCAT
TGGTTATATAGCATAAATCAATATTGGCTATTGGCCATTGCATACGTTGTATCTATATCATAATATGTAC
ATTTATATTGGCTCATGTCCAATATGACCGCCATGTTGACATTGATTATTGACTAGTTATTAATAGTAAT
CAATTACGGGGTCATTAGTTCATAGCCCATATATGGAGTTCCGCGTTACATAACTTACGGTAAATGGCCC
GCCTGGCTGACCGCCCAACGACCCCCGCCCATTGACGTCAATAATGACGTATGTTCCCATAGTAACGCCA
ATAGGGACTTTCCATTGACGTCAATGGGTGGAGTATTTACGGTAAACTGCCCACTTGGCAGTACATCAAG
TGTATCATATGCCAAGTCCGCCCCCTATTGACGTCAATGACGGTAAATGGCCCGCCTGGCATTATGCCCA
GTACATGACCTTACGGGACTTTCCTACTTGGCAGTACATCTACGTATTAGTCATCGCTATTACCATGGTG
ATGCGGTTTTGGCAGTACACCAATGGGCGTGGATAGCGGTTTGACTCACGGGGATTTCCAAGTCTCCACC
CCATTGACGTCAATGGGAGTTTGTTTTGGCACCAAAATCAACGGGACTTTCCAAAATGTCGTAATAACCC
CGCCCCGTTGACGCAAATGGGCGGTAGGCGTGTACGGTGGGAGGTCTATATAAGCAGAGCTCGTTTAGTG
AACCGTCAGAATTCAGATCTGGTACCACGCGTATCGATAAGCTTGCATGCCTGCAGGTCGACTCTAGAAC
TAGTGGATCCGTTGTGATGTTTAACAAATCATTTGGAACACCCTTTGGGGGTGGCACAGGTGGCTTTGGC
ACAACTTCAACATTTGGACAGAATACTGGCTTTGGCACTACTAGTGGAGGGGCATTTGGAACATCTGCAT
TTGGTTCTAGCAACAATACTGGAGGCCTCTTTGGAAATTCACAGACTAAACCAGGAGGATTGTTTGGAAC
CAGTTCATTTAGCCAGCCAGCTACCTCCACAAGCACTGGCTTTGGGTTTGGTACGTCAACAGGAACAGCA
AATACCTTGTTTGGAACTGCAAGCACAGGGACCAGTCTCTTCTCATCCCAAAACAATGCCTTTGCACAAA
ATAAACCAACTGGCTTTGGCAATTTTGGAACCAGTACTAGCAGTGGAGGACTCTTTGGAACCACAAATAC
CACCTCTAATCCTTTTGGCAGCACATCTGGCTCCCTCTTTGGGCCAAGTAGTTTTACAGCTGCTCCTACT
GGGACTACTATTAAATTTAACCCTCCAACTGGTACAGATACTATGGTCAAAGCTGGAGTTAGCACTAACA
TAAGTACCAAGCACCAGTGTATTACTGCTATGAAAGAATATGAAAGCAAGTCACTAGAGGAACTTCGTTT
AGAGGATTATCAGGCTAACAGGAAGGGCCCACAGAACCAGGTGGGAGCAGGTACCACAACTGGCTTGTTT
GGGTCTTCTCCAGCCACTTCCAGCGCAACAGGACTCTTCAGCTCCTCCACCACTAATTCAGGCTTTGCAT
ATGGTCAGAACAAAACTGCCTTTGGAACTAGTACAACTGGATTTGGAACAAATCCAGGTGGTCTCTTTGG
CCAACAGAATCAGCAGACTACCAGCCTCTTCAGCAAACCATTTGGCCAGGCTACAACCACCCAGAACACT
GGCTTTTCCTTTGGTAATACCAGCACCATAGGACAGCCAAGCACCAACACCATGGGATTATTTGGAGTAA
CCCAAGCCTCACAGCCTGGAGGTCTTTTTGGGACAGCTACAAACACCAGCACTGGGACAGCATTTGGAAC
AGGAACAGGTCTCTTTGGGCAGACCAATACTGGATTTGGTGCTGTTGGTTCGACCCTGTTTGGCAATAAC
AAGCTTACTACATTTGGAAGCAGCACAACCAGTGCACCTTCATTTGGTACAACCAGTGGCGGGCTCTTTG
GTTTTGGCACAAATACCAGTGGGAATAGTATTTTTGGAAGTAAACCAGCACCTGGGACTCTTGGAACTGG
GCTTGGTGCAGGATTTGGAACAGCTCTTGGTGCTGGACAGGCATCTTTGTTTGGGAACAACCAACCTAAG
ATTGGAGGGCCTCTTGGTACAGGAGCCTTTGGGGCCCCTGGATTTAATACTACGACAGCCACTTTGGGCT
TTGGAGCCCCCCAGGCCCCAGTAAGAGAAAAACAACCCAGCGAAGGCGCCTTCTGTCTGGTCGGCTCTAG
CGAAATCATCACACGTAATTATGGGAAGACAACCATTAAGGAAGTAGTTGAGATATTTGACAATGATAAA
AATATCCAAGTTCTAGCGTTTAACACTCACACTGACAACATCGAGTGGGCTCCCATTAAAGCTGCACAAC
TTACTAGACCGAACGCTGAGTTGGTTGAACTCGAAATTGATACCCTACATGGTGTGAAAACGATCAGGTG
TACCCCCGACCACCCAGTTTACACTAAAAACAGGGGCTACGTGCGAGCGGATGAGTTAACCGATGATGAT
GAGCTTGTTGTAGCCATCGAGAACCTGTATGGCGATGAAGTAGATGGCTATTTTCAGGGCATGGAAGCGG
AGACGTATATAGGAAAGCTTAAATCCCGAGCAATTGTATCAAACGAGGACACGTATGATATTCAGACGTC
AACTCATAACTTTTTTGCGAATGATAACAGCGCCGGCGGAGTGCAGGTGGAAACCATCTCCCCAGGAGAC
GGGCGCACCTTCCCCAAGCGCGGCCAGACCTGCGTGGTGCACTACACCGGGATGCTTGAAGATGGAAAGA
AATTTGATTCCTCCCGGGACAGAAACAAGCCCTTTAAGTTTATGCTAGGCAAGCAGGAGGTGATCCGAGG
CTGGGAAGAAGGGGTTGCCCAGATGAGTGTGGGTCAGAGAGCCAAACTGACTATATCTCCAGATTATGCC
TATGGTGCCACTGGGCACCCAGGCATCATCCCACCACATGCCACTCTCGTCTTCGATGTGGAGCTTCTAA
AACTGGAAGAACAGAAACTGATTAGTGAGGAAGATGGAGGAAGTGGAGGTAGTGCTCTCCAAAAAAAGTT
GGAAGAGCTTGAACTGGACGAACAGTAGAGGATCCCGGGTGGCATCCCTGTGACCCCTCCCCAGTGCCTC
TCCTGGCCCTGGAAGTTGCCACTCCAGTGCCCACCAGCCTTGTCCTAATAAAATTAAGTTGCATCATTTT
GTCTGACTAGGTGTCCTTCTATAATATTATGGGGTGGAGGGGGGTGGTATGGAGCAAGGGGCAAGTTGGG
AAGACAACCTGTAGGGCCTGCGGGGTCTATTGGGAACCAAGCTGGAGTGCAGTGGCACAATCTTGGCTCA
CTGCAATCTCCGCCTCCTGGGTTCAAGCGATTCTCCTGCCTCAGCCTCCCGAGTTGTTGGGATTCCAGGC
ATGCATGACCAGGCTCAGCTAATTTTTGTTTTTTTGGTAGAGACGGGGTTTCACCATATTGGCCAGGCTG
GTCTCCAACTCCTAATCTCAGGTGATCTACCCACCTTGGCCTCCCAAATTGCTGGGATTACAGGCGTGAA
CCACTGCTCCCTTCCCTGTCCTTCTGATTTTAAAATAACTATACCAGCAGGAGGACGTCCAGACACAGCA
TAGGCTACCTGGCCATGCCCAACCGGTGGGACATTTGAGTTGCTTGCTTGGCACTGTCCTCTCATGCGTT
GGGTCCACTCAGTAGATGCCTGTTGAATTGGGTACGCGGCCAGCTTGGCTGTGGAATGTGTGTCAGTTAG
GGTGTGGAAAGTCCCCAGGCTCCCCAGCAGGCAGAAGTATGCAAAGCATGCATCTCAATTAGTCAGCAAC
CAGGTGTGGAAAGTCCCCAGGCTCCCCAGCAGGCAGAAGTATGCAAAGCATGCATCTCAATTAGTCAGCA
ACCATAGTCCCGCCCCTAACTCCGCCCATCCCGCCCCTAACTCCGCCCAGTTCCGCCCATTCTCCGCCCC
ATGGCTGACTAATTTTTTTTATTTATGCAGAGGCCGAGGCCGCCTCGGCCTCTGAGCTATTCCAGAAGTA
GTGAGGAGGCTTTTTTGGAGGCCTAGGCTTTTGCAAAAAGCTCCTCGAGGAACTGAAAAACCAGAAAGTT
AATTCCCTATAGTGAGTCGTATTAAATTCGTAATCATGTCATAGCTGTTTCCTGTGTGAAATTGTTATCC
GCTCACAATTCCACACAACATACGAGCCGGAAGCATAAAGTGTAAAGCCTGGGGTGCCTAATGAGTGAGC
TAACTCACATTAATTGCGTTGCGCTCACTGCCCGCTTTCCAGTCGGGAAACCTGTCGTGCCAGCTGCATT
AATGAATCGGCCAACGCGCGGGGAGAGGCGGTTTGCGTATTGGGCGCTCTTCCGCTTCCTCGCTCACTGA
CTCGCTGCGCTCGGTCGTTCGGCTGCGGCGAGCGGTATCAGCTCACTCAAAGGCGGTAATACGGTTATCC
ACAGAATCAGGGGATAACGCAGGAAAGAACATGTGAGCAAAAGGCCAGCAAAAGGCCAGGAACCGTAAAA
AGGCCGCGTTGCTGGCGTTTTTCCATAGGCTCCGCCCCCCTGACGAGCATCACAAAAATCGACGCTCAAG
TCAGAGGTGGCGAAACCCGACAGGACTATAAAGATACCAGGCGTTTCCCCCTGGAAGCTCCCTCGTGCGC
TCTCCTGTTCCGACCCTGCCGCTTACCGGATACCTGTCCGCCTTTCTCCCTTCGGGAAGCGTGGCGCTTT
CTCATAGCTCACGCTGTAGGTATCTCAGTTCGGTGTAGGTCGTTCGCTCCAAGCTGGGCTGTGTGCACGA
ACCCCCCGTTCAGCCCGACCGCTGCGCCTTATCCGGTAACTATCGTCTTGAGTCCAACCCGGTAAGACAC
GACTTATCGCCACTGGCAGCAGCCACTGGTAACAGGATTAGCAGAGCGAGGTATGTAGGCGGTGCTACAG
AGTTCTTGAAGTGGTGGCCTAACTACGGCTACACTAGAAGAACAGTATTTGGTATCTGCGCTCTGCTGAA
GCCAGTTACCTTCGGAAAAAGAGTTGGTAGCTCTTGATCCGGCAAACAAACCACCGCTGGTAGCGGTGGT
TTTTTTGTTTGCAAGCAGCAGATTACGCGCAGAAAAAAAGGATCTCAAGAAGATCCTTTGATCTTTTCTA
CGGGGTCTGACGCTCAGTGGAACGAAAACTCACGTTAAGGGATTTTGGTCATGAGATTATCAAAAAGGAT
CTTCACCTAGATCCTTTTAAATTAAAAATGAAGTTTTAAATCAATCTAAAGTATATATGAGTAAACTTGG
TCTGACAGTTACCAATGCTTAATCAGTGAGGCACCTATCTCAGCGATCTGTCTATTTCGTTCATCCATAG
TTGCCTGACTCCCCGTCGTGTAGATAACTACGATACGGGAGGGCTTACCATCTGGCCCCAGTGCTGCAAT
GATACCGCGAGACCCACGCTCACCGGCTCCAGATTTATCAGCAATAAACCAGCCAGCCGGAAGGGCCGAG
CGCAGAAGTGGTCCTGCAACTTTATCCGCCTCCATCCAGTCTATTAATTGTTGCCGGGAAGCTAGAGTAA
GTAGTTCGCCAGTTAATAGTTTGCGCAACGTTGTTGCCATTGCTACAGGCATCGTGGTGTCACGCTCGTC
GTTTGGTATGGCTTCATTCAGCTCCGGTTCCCAACGATCAAGGCGAGTTACATGATCCCCCATGTTGTGC
AAAAAAGCGGTTAGCTCCTTCGGTCCTCCGATCGTTGTCAGAAGTAAGTTGGCCGCAGTGTTATCACTCA
TGGTTATGGCAGCACTGCATAATTCTCTTACTGTCATGCCATCCGTAAGATGCTTTTCTGTGACTGGTGA
GTACTCAACCAAGTCATTCTGAGAATAGTGTATGCGGCGACCGAGTTGCTCTTGCCCGGCGTCAATACGG
GATAATACCGCGCCACATAGCAGAACTTTAAAAGTGCTCATCATTGGAAAACGTTCTTCGGGGCGAAAAC
TCTCAAGGATCTTACCGCTGTTGAGATCCAGTTCGATGTAACCCACTCGTGCACCCAACTGATCTTCAGC
ATCTTTTACTTTCACCAGCGTTTCTGGGTGAGCAAAAACAGGAAGGCAAAATGCCGCAAAAAAGGGAATA
AGGGCGACACGGAAATGTTGAATACTCATACTCTTCCTTTTTCAATATTATTGAAGCATTTATCAGGGTT
ATTGTCTCATGAGCGGATACATATTTGAATGTATTTAGAAAAATAAACAAATAGGGGTTCCGCGCACATT
TCCCCGAAAAGTGCCACCTG
[124 nt withheld, positions 6391-6514]
C
[91 nt withheld, positions 6516-6606]
A
[49 nt withheld, positions 6608-6656]
CCTTTGACGTTGGAGTCCACGTTCTTT
[37 nt withheld, positions 6684-6720]
ACCCTATCTCGGTCTATTCTTTTGATTTATAAGGGATTTTGCCGATTTCGGCCTATTGGTTAAAAAATGA
GCTGATTTAACAAAAATTTAACGCGAATTTTAACAAAATATTAACGCTTACAATTTCCATTCGCCATTCA
GGCTGCGCAACTGTTGGGAAGGGCGATCGGTGCGGGCCTCTTCGCTATTACGCCAGCTGGCGAAAGGGGG
ATGTGCTGCAAGGCGATTAAGTTGGGTAACGCCAGGGTTTTCCCAGTCACGACGTT
Features (pLannotate 1.2.2; 17 found; start..end, strand, type, name):
    178..557     +  enhancer       CMV enhancer: human cytomegalovirus immediate early enhancer
    559..758     +  promoter       CMV promoter: human cytomegalovirus (CMV) immediate early promoter
    809..838     -  misc_feature   MCS (fragment): pUC18/19 multiple cloning site
    857..2290    +  CDS            NUP98 (fragment): NUP98_HUMAN - Also known as ADAR2. Experimental evidence at protein level: Swiss-Prot protein existence level 1. (Microbial infection) Binds HIV-1 capsid-nucleocapsid (HIV-1 CA-NC) complexes and may thereby promote the integration of the virus in the host nucleus (in vitro) (PubMed:23523133). Binding affinity to HIV-1 CA-NC complexes bearing the capsid change ASN-74-ASP is reduced (in vitro) (PubMed:23523133). From Homo sapiens (Human).
   2768..3088    +  CDS            DmrB: F36V mutant of FK506-binding protein FKBP12 binds synthetic ligands that do not bind wild-type FKBP
   3187..3809    +  polyA_signal   hGH poly(A) signal: human growth hormone polyadenylation signal
   3838..4167    +  promoter       SV40 promoter: SV40 enhancer and early promoter
   4206..4224    -  promoter       T7 promoter: promoter for bacteriophage T7 RNA polymerase
   4262..4278    -  protein_bind   lac operator: The lac repressor binds to the lac operator to inhibit transcription in E. coli. This inhibition can be relieved by adding lactose or isopropyl-β-D-thiogalactopyranoside (IPTG). lac repressor encoded by lacI
   4286..4316    -  promoter       lac promoter: promoter for the E. coli lac operon
   4331..4352    -  protein_bind   CAP binding site: CAP binding activates transcription in the presence of cAMP. E. coli catabolite activator protein
   4365..4457    -  CDS            lacI (fragment): lac repressor; lacI; The lac repressor binds to the lac operator to inhibit transcription in E. coli. This inhibition can be relieved by adding lactose or isopropyl-β-D-thiogalactopyranoside (IPTG).
   4640..5228    -  rep_origin     ori: high-copy-number ColE1/pMB1/pBR322/pUC origin of replication
   5399..6259    -  CDS            AmpR: β-lactamase; bla; confers resistance to ampicillin, carbenicillin, and related antibiotics
   6260..6364    -  promoter       AmpR promoter: bla
   6391..6819    +  rep_origin     f1 ori (sequence partly withheld): f1 bacteriophage origin of replication; arrow indicates direction of (+) strand synthesis
   6850..18      -  CDS            lacZα (fragment) (across the origin): LacZα fragment of β-galactosidase; lacZ fragment
