[The description below was written by a language model from this plasmid's Addgene catalogue record and pLannotate feature annotations shown in this document.]
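Description:
pCMV5-NUP98n-CAGEn-NES (Nrdj1) is a mammalian expression plasmid built on the pCMV5 backbone, about 7 kb in total with a 2.3 kb insert introduced by Gibson cloning. It is maintained in E. coli at high copy through a ColE1/pUC-type origin and selected with ampicillin via the β-lactamase gene. The backbone also carries an f1 origin, an SV40 enhancer/early promoter region, and remnants of lac regulatory sequences, lacZα and a T7 promoter. No mammalian selection marker is annotated, which is consistent with transient expression.

The payload is driven by the CMV immediate-early enhancer and promoter and terminated by the human growth hormone polyadenylation signal. According to the depositor, it encodes an N-terminal portion of human NUP98 (residues 1–486, lacking 393–409) joined to a short AF9 segment (residues 166–175), followed by an engineered, caged N-terminal half of the NrdJ-1 split intein, then an FKBP* domain and a nuclear export signal from MKK1, with a C-terminal Myc tag. The feature table annotates the NUP98 fragment and the FKBP domain (as the F36V variant, DmrB). The intein, NES and Myc segments fall in unannotated stretches.

This construct supplies the N-terminal half of a proximity-triggered protein trans-splicing system. The caged intein fragment is meant to stay inactive until the FKBP domain brings it together with a complementary C-intein partner, presumably through ligand-induced dimerization. Splicing then ligates the flanking sequences into a full-length fusion protein on demand, while the NES keeps the precursor out of the nucleus. The catalogue purpose names MLL-AF9 as the splice product, whereas the insert carries NUP98 rather than MLL, so the record is internally inconsistent on this point.
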