Addgene plasmid #241418: pCMV5-NUP98n-CAGEn-NES (Nrdj1)
Purpose: Proximity-triggered Protein Trans-Splicing to generate the splice product MLL-AF9, Figure 2 & Extended Figure 4 in Nature Chemical Biology 20.10 (2024): 1353-1360.
Depositing lab: Thomas Muir. Depositing organization: Princeton University. Publication: Distinct phases of cellular signaling revealed by time-resolved protein synthesis. Lee G, Muir TW. Nat Chem Biol. 2024 Oct;20(10):1353-1360. doi: 10.1038/s41589-024-01677-3. Epub 2024 Jul 8. PubMed 38977789.
Backbone
  Vector backbone: pCMV5
  Backbone size w/o insert (bp): 4664
  Vector type: Mammalian Expression
Growth in bacteria
  Bacterial resistance: Ampicillin, 100 μg/mL
  Growth temperature: 37°C
  Growth strain: DH5alpha
  Copy number: High Copy
Gene/Insert
  Gene/Insert name: NUP98n-CAGEn-NES (Nrdj1)
  Species: H. sapiens (human), Synthetic
  Insert size (bp): 2322
  Entrez Gene: NUP98 (a.k.a. ADIR2, NUP196, NUP96, Nup98-96)
  Promoter: CMV
  Tag / fusion protein: Myc (C terminal on insert)
  Cloning method: Gibson Cloning
  Sequencing primers: 5′ CMV-F; 3′ hGH-PA-R
Terms and licenses: Academic/Nonprofit Terms; Industry Terms: Not Available to Industry
Depositor comments: Engineered NrdJ-1N intein (Caged NrdJ-1N) fused to the 3'-end of NUP98 (1-486 aa, 393-409 missing)-AF9 (166-175 aa). FKBP* domain and NES (MKK1) fused to the 3'-end of Caged NrdJ-1N.
How to cite: pCMV5-NUP98n-CAGEn-NES (Nrdj1) was a gift from Thomas Muir (Addgene plasmid # 241418 ; http://n2t.net/addgene:241418 ; RRID:Addgene_241418)
